>Addgene plasmid #235874 | pME_Cp_0_2-3a_002_psbD_Promoter+5'UTR_Cr | addgene full sequence | sequence record 471469 | Addgene NGS Result
TCCGGCAAACAAACCACCGCTGGTAGCGGTGGTTTTTTTGTTTGCAAGCAGCAGATTACGCGCAGAAAAA
AAGGATCTCAAGAAGATCCTTTGATCTTTTCTACGGGGTCTGACGCTCAGTGGAACGAAAACTCACGTTA
AGGGATTTTGGTCATGAGATTATCAAAAAGGATCTTCACCTAGATCCTTTTAAATTAAAAATGAAGTTTT
AAATCAATCTAAAGTATATATGAGTAAACTTGGTCTGACAGCTCGAGGCTTGGATTCTCACCAATAAAAA
ACGCCCGGCGGCAACCGAGCGTTCTGAACAAATCCAGATGGAGTTCTGAGGTCATTACTGGATCTATCAA
CAGGAGTCCAAGCGAGCTCGATATCAAATTACGCCCCGCCCTGCCACTCGTCGCAGTACTGTTGTAATTC
ATTAAGCATTCTGCCGACATGGAAGCCATCACAAACGGCATGATGAACCTGAATCGCCAGCGGCATCAGC
ACCTTGTCGCCTTGCGTATAATATTTGCCCATGGTGAAAACGGGGGCGAAGAAGTTGTCCATATTGGCCA
CGTTTAAATCAAAACTGGTGAAACTCACCCAGGGATTGGCTGATACGAAAAACATATTCTCAATAAACCC
TTTAGGGAAATAGGCCAGGTTTTCACCGTAACACGCCACATCTTGCGAATATATGTGTAGAAACTGCCGG
AAATCGTCGTGGTATTCACTCCAGAGTGATGAAAACGTTTCAGTTTGCTCATGGAAAACGGTGTAACAAG
GGTGAACACTATCCCATATCACCAGCTCACCGTCTTTCATTGCCATACGAAATTCCGGATGAGCATTCAT
CAGGCGGGCAAGAATGTGAATAAAGGCCGGATAAAACTTGTGCTTATTTTTCTTTACGGTCTTTAAAAAG
GCCGTAATATCCAGCTGAACGGTCTGGTTATAGGTACATTGAGCAACTGACTGAAATGCCTCAAAATGTT
CTTTACGATGCCATTGGGATATATCAACGGTGGTATATCCAGTGATTTTTTTCTCCATTTTAGCTTCCTT
AGCTCCTGAAAATCTCGATAACTCAAAAAATACGCCCGGTAGTGATCTTATTTCATTATGGTGAAAGTTG
GAACCTCTTACGTGCCCGATCAACTCGAGTGCCACCTGACGTCTAAGAAACCATTATTATCATGACATTA
ACCTATAAAAATAGGCGTATCACGAGGCAGAATTTCAGATAAAAAAAATCCTTAGCTTTCGCTAAGGATG
ATTTCTGGAATTCGCGGCCGCTTCTAGAGCGATGAGTGGTCTCGGGAGCCAGGCAATTGTCACTGGCGTC
ATAGTATATCAATATTGTAACAGATTGACACCCTTTAAGTAAACATTTTTTTTAGGATTCATATGAAATT
AAATGGATATTTGGTACATTTAATTCCACAAAAATGTCCAATACTTAAAATACAAAATTAAAAGTATTAG
TTGTAAACTTGACTAACATTTTAAATTTTAAATTTTTTCCTAATTATATATTTTACTTGCAAAATTTATA
AAAATTTTATGCATTTTTATATCATAATAATAAAACCTTTATTCATGGTTTATAATATAATAATTGTGAT
GACTATGCACAAAGCAGTTCTAGTCCCATATATATAACTATATATAACCCGTTTAAAGATTTATTTAAAA
ATATGTGTGTAAAAAATGCTTATTTTTAATTTTATTTTATATAAGTTATAATATTAAATACACAATGATT
AAAATTAAATAATAATAAATTTAACGTAACGATGAGTTGTTTTTTTATTTTGGAGATACACGCACCATTG
AGACCACTCATCGCGACTAGTAGCGGCCGCTGCAGTCCGGCAAAAAAGGGCAAGGTGTCACCACCCTGCC
CTTTTTCTTTAAAACCGAAAAGATTACTTCGCGTTATGCAGGCTTCCTCGCTCACTGACTCGCTGCGCTC
GGTCGTTCGGCTGCGGCGAGCGGTATCAGCTCACTCAAAGGCGGTAATACGGTTATCCACAGAATCAGGG
GATAACGCAGGAAAGAACATGTGAGCAAAAGGCCAGCAAAAGGCCAGGAACCGTAAAAAGGCCGCGTTGC
TGGCGTTTTTCCACAGGCTCCGCCCCCCTGACGAGCATCACAAAAATCGACGCTCAAGTCAGAGGTGGCG
AAACCCGACAGGACTATAAAGATACCAGGCGTTTCCCCCTGGAAGCTCCCTCGTGCGCTCTCCTGTTCCG
ACCCTGCCGCTTACCGGATACCTGTCCGCCTTTCTCCCTTCGGGAAGCGTGGCGCTTTCTCATAGCTCAC
GCTGTAGGTATCTCAGTTCGGTGTAGGTCGTTCGCTCCAAGCTGGGCTGTGTGCACGAACCCCCCGTTCA
GCCCGACCGCTGCGCCTTATCCGGTAACTATCGTCTTGAGTCCAACCCGGTAAGACACGACTTATCGCCA
CTGGCAGCAGCCACTGGTAACAGGATTAGCAGAGCGAGGTATGTAGGCGGTGCTACAGAGTTCTTGAAGT
GGTGGCCTAACTACGGCTACACTAGAAGAACAGTATTTGGTATCTGCGCTCTGCTGAAGCCAGTTACCTT
CGGAAAAAGAGTTGGTAGCTCTTGA
Features (pLannotate 1.2.2; 8 found; start..end, strand, type, name):
    264..358     -  terminator     lambda t0 terminator: transcription terminator from phage lambda
    382..1038    -  CDS            cat: CAT_ECOLX - Experimental evidence at protein level: Swiss-Prot protein existence level 1. This enzyme is an effector of chloramphenicol resistance in bacteria. From Escherichia coli. This protein is used as a marker in many commonly used cloning vectors, such as pACYC184.
   1039..1136    -  promoter       cat promoter: promoter of the E. coli cat gene encoding chloramphenicol acetyltransferase
   1222..1265    -  terminator     bacterial terminator: putative bacterial transcription terminator
   1268..1289    +  misc_feature   BioBrick prefix: BioBrick prefix for parts that do not start with "ATG"
   1836..1855    +  misc_feature   BioBrick suffix: universal suffix for all parts
   1856..1913    +  terminator     his operon terminator: This putative transcriptin terminator from the E. coli his operon has a 2-bp deletion introduced during synthesis. Its efficiency has not been determined.
   2108..81      -  rep_origin     ori (across the origin): high-copy-number ColE1/pMB1/pBR322/pUC origin of replication
