[The description below was written by a language model from this plasmid's Addgene catalogue record and pLannotate feature annotations shown in this document.]
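Description:
pME_Cp_0_2-3a_002_psbD_Promoter+5'UTR_Cr is a small (about 2.6 kb) synthetic-biology part plasmid that stores a single regulatory element for modular cloning in the chloroplast of Chlamydomonas reinhardtii. It is built on the pME_Cp_UAV_GFP backbone, whose name suggests a universal acceptor vector carrying a GFP dropout, although the record does not spell this out. The plasmid is maintained in E. coli at high copy through a ColE1/pUC-type origin. Selection is with chloramphenicol, conferred by a cat gene that is driven by its native promoter and followed by the lambda t0 terminator.

The payload is a 514 bp fragment from C. reinhardtii comprising the promoter and 5' untranslated region of psbD, the chloroplast gene encoding the photosystem II D2 protein. It was inserted through BsaI sites that were destroyed during cloning, consistent with Golden Gate-style assembly. The "0" and "2-3a" labels in the name appear to mark it as a basic-level part occupying the promoter plus 5'UTR position of the toolkit's syntax. In the annotated sequence the insert itself is not called as a feature. It lies in the unannotated interval between a BioBrick prefix and suffix, and this cloning region is insulated from the backbone by a putative bacterial terminator upstream and a his operon terminator downstream.

The plasmid has no coding sequence, reporter or chloroplast selection marker of its own, so it is not an expression construct. It serves as a building block to be combined with coding sequence, 3'UTR and other parts into higher-level transcription units for chloroplast transgene expression.
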