Addgene plasmid #235874: pME_Cp_0_2-3a_002_psbD_Promoter+5'UTR_Cr
Purpose: psbD promoter + 5'UTR Chlamydomonas reinhardtii 2-3a
Depositing lab: Tobias Erb. Depositing organization: Max Planck Institute for Terrestrial Microbiology. Publication: A modular high-throughput approach for advancing synthetic biology in the chloroplast of Chlamydomonas. Inckemann RM, Chotel T, Burgis M, Brinkmann CK, Andreas L, Baumann J, Sharma P, Klose M, Barrett J, Ries F, Paczia N, Glatter T, Mackinder LCM, Willmund F, Erb TJ. Nat Plants. 2025 Nov;11(11):2332-2349. doi: 10.1038/s41477-025-02126-2. Epub 2025 Nov 3. PubMed 41184475.
Backbone
  Vector backbone: pME_Cp_UAV_GFP
  Backbone size w/o insert (bp): 2101
  Vector type: Synthetic Biology
Growth in bacteria
  Bacterial resistance: Chloramphenicol, 25 μg/mL
  Growth temperature: 37°C
  Growth strain: DH5alpha
  Copy number: High Copy
Gene/Insert
  Gene/Insert name: psbD promoter + 5'UTR
  Species: Chlamydomonas reinhardtii
  Insert size (bp): 514
  Cloning method: Restriction Enzyme; 5′ cloning site BsaI (destroyed during cloning); 3′ cloning site BsaI (destroyed during cloning)
  Sequencing primers: 5′ CGTATCACGAGGCAGAATTTC; 3′ CCTGCATAACGCGAAGTAATC
Terms and licenses: Academic/Nonprofit Terms; Industry Terms: Not Available to Industry
Depositor comments: Please visit https://doi.org/10.1101/2024.05.08.593163 for bioRxiv preprint.
How to cite: pME_Cp_0_2-3a_002_psbD_Promoter+5'UTR_Cr was a gift from Tobias Erb (Addgene plasmid # 235874 ; http://n2t.net/addgene:235874 ; RRID:Addgene_235874)
